>Addgene plasmid #178853 | pCSIIpuro-mNG-eDHFR(69K6) | addgene full sequence | sequence record 351717 | Addgene NGS Result
GATTTAACAAAAATTTAACGCGAATTAATTCTGTGGAATGTGTGTCAGTTAGGGTGTGGAAAGTCCCCAG
GCTCCCCAGCAGGCAGAAGTATGCAAAGCATGCATCTCAATTAGTCAGCAACCAGGTGTGGAAAGTCCCC
AGGCTCCCCAGCAGGCAGAAGTATGCAAAGCATGCATCTCAATTAGTCAGCAACCATAGTCCCGCCCCTA
ACTCCGCCCATCCCGCCCCTAACTCCGCCCAGTTCCGCCCATTCTCCGCCCCATGGCTGACTAATTTTTT
TTATTTATGCAGAGGCCGAGGCCGCCTCTGCCTCTGAGCTATTCCAGAAGTAGTGAGGAGGCTTTTTTGG
AGGCCTAGGCTTTTGCAAAAAGCTCCCGGGAGCTTGTATATCCATTTTCGGATCTGATCAGCACGTGTTG
ACAATTAATCATCGGCATAGTATATCGGCATAGTATAATACGACAAGGTGAGGAACTAAACCATGGCCAA
GTTGACCAGTGCCGTTCCGGTGCTCACCGCGCGCGACGTCGCCGGAGCGGTCGAGTTCTGGACCGACCGG
CTCGGGTTCTCCCGGGACTTCGTGGAGGACGACTTCGCCGGTGTGGTCCGGGACGACGTGACCCTGTTCA
TCAGCGCGGTCCAGGACCAGGTGGTGCCGGACAACACCCTGGCCTGGGTGTGGGTGCGCGGCCTGGACGA
GCTGTACGCCGAGTGGTCGGAGGTCGTGTCCACGAACTTCCGGGACGCCTCCGGGCCGGCCATGACCGAG
ATCGGCGAGCAGCCGTGGGGGCGGGAGTTCGCCCTGCGCGACCCGGCCGGCAACTGCGTGCACTTCGTGG
CCGAGGAGCAGGACTGACACGTGCTACGAGATTTCGATTCCACCGCCGCCTTCTATGAAAGGTTGGGCTT
CGGAATCGTTTTCCGGGACGCCGGCTGGATGATCCTCCAGCGCGGGGATCTCATGCTGGAGTTCTTCGCC
CACCCCAACTTGTTTATTGCAGCTTATAATGGTTACAAATAAAGCAATAGCATCACAAATTTCACAAATA
AAGCATTTTTTTCACTGCATTCTAGTTGTGGTTTGTCCAAACTCATCAATGTATCTTATCATGTCTGTAT
ACCGTCGACCTCTAGCTAGAGCTTGGCGTAATCATGGTCATAGCTGTTTCCTGTGTGAAATTGTTATCCG
CTCACAATTCCACACAACATACGAGCCGGAAGCATAAAGTGTAAAGCCTGGGGTGCCTAATGAGTGAGCT
AACTCACATTAATTGCGTTGCGCTCACTGCCCGCTTTCCAGTCGGGAAACCTGTCGTGCCAGCTGCATTA
ATGAATCGGCCAACGCGCGGGGAGAGGCGGTTTGCGTATTGGGCGCTCTTCCGCTTCCTCGCTCACTGAC
TCGCTGCGCTCGGTCGTTCGGCTGCGGCGAGCGGTATCAGCTCACTCAAAGGCGGTAATACGGTTATCCA
CAGAATCAGGGGATAACGCAGGAAAGAACATGTGAGCAAAAGGCCAGCAAAAGGCCAGGAACCGTAAAAA
GGCCGCGTTGCTGGCGTTTTTCCATAGGCTCCGCCCCCCTGACGAGCATCACAAAAATCGACGCTCAAGT
CAGAGGTGGCGAAACCCGACAGGACTATAAAGATACCAGGCGTTTCCCCCTGGAAGCTCCCTCGTGCGCT
CTCCTGTTCCGACCCTGCCGCTTACCGGATACCTGTCCGCCTTTCTCCCTTCGGGAAGCGTGGCGCTTTC
TCATAGCTCACGCTGTAGGTATCTCAGTTCGGTGTAGGTCGTTCGCTCCAAGCTGGGCTGTGTGCACGAA
CCCCCCGTTCAGCCCGACCGCTGCGCCTTATCCGGTAACTATCGTCTTGAGTCCAACCCGGTAAGACACG
ACTTATCGCCACTGGCAGCAGCCACTGGTAACAGGATTAGCAGAGCGAGGTATGTAGGCGGTGCTACAGA
GTTCTTGAAGTGGTGGCCTAACTACGGCTACACTAGAAGAACAGTATTTGGTATCTGCGCTCTGCTGAAG
CCAGTTACCTTCGGAAAAAGAGTTGGTAGCTCTTGATCCGGCAAACAAACCACCGCTGGTAGCGGTGGTT
TTTTTGTTTGCAAGCAGCAGATTACGCGCAGAAAAAAAGGATCTCAAGAAGATCCTTTGATCTTTTCTAC
GGGGTCTGACGCTCAGTGGAACGAAAACTCACGTTAAGGGATTTTGGTCATGAGATTATCAAAAAGGATC
TTCACCTAGATCCTTTTAAATTAAAAATGAAGTTTTAAATCAATCTAAAGTATATATGAGTAAACTTGGT
CTGACAGTTACCAATGCTTAATCAGTGAGGCACCTATCTCAGCGATCTGTCTATTTCGTTCATCCATAGT
TGCCTGACTCCCCGTCGTGTAGATAACTACGATACGGGAGGGCTTACCATCTGGCCCCAGTGCTGCAATG
ATACCGCGAGACCCACGCTCACCGGCTCCAGATTTATCAGCAATAAACCAGCCAGCCGGAAGGGCCGAGC
GCAGAAGTGGTCCTGCAACTTTATCCGCCTCCATCCAGTCTATTAATTGTTGCCGGGAAGCTAGAGTAAG
TAGTTCGCCAGTTAATAGTTTGCGCAACGTTGTTGCCATTGCTACAGGCATCGTGGTGTCACGCTCGTCG
TTTGGTATGGCTTCATTCAGCTCCGGTTCCCAACGATCAAGGCGAGTTACATGATCCCCCATGTTGTGCA
AAAAAGCGGTTAGCTCCTTCGGTCCTCCGATCGTTGTCAGAAGTAAGTTGGCCGCAGTGTTATCACTCAT
GGTTATGGCAGCACTGCATAATTCTCTTACTGTCATGCCATCCGTAAGATGCTTTTCTGTGACTGGTGAG
TACTCAACCAAGTCATTCTGAGAATAGTGTATGCGGCGACCGAGTTGCTCTTGCCCGGCGTCAATACGGG
ATAATACCGCGCCACATAGCAGAACTTTAAAAGTGCTCATCATTGGAAAACGTTCTTCGGGGCGAAAACT
CTCAAGGATCTTACCGCTGTTGAGATCCAGTTCGATGTAACCCACTCGTGCACCCAACTGATCTTCAGCA
TCTTTTACTTTCACCAGCGTTTCTGGGTGAGCAAAAACAGGAAGGCAAAATGCCGCAAAAAAGGGAATAA
GGGCGACACGGAAATGTTGAATACTCATACTCTTCCTTTTTCAATATTATTGAAGCATTTATCAGGGTTA
TTGTCTCATGAGCGGATACATATTTGAATGTATTTAGAAAAATAAACAAATAGGGGTTCCGCGCACATTT
CCCCGAAAAGTGCCACCTGACGTCGACGGATCGGGAGATCTCCCGATCCCCTATGGTGCACTCTCAGTAC
AATCTGCTCTGATGCCGCATAGTTAAGCCAGTATCTGCTCCCTGCTTGTGTGTTGGAGGTCGCTGAGTAG
TGCGCGAGCAAAATTTAAGCTACAACAAGGCAAGGCTTGACCGACAATTGCATGAAGAATCTGCTTAGGG
TTAGGCGTTTTGCGCTGCTTCGCGATGTACGGGCCAGATATACGCGTTGACATTGATTATTGACTAGTTA
TTAATAGTAATCAATTACGGGGTCATTAGTTCATAGCCCATATATGGAGTTCCGCGTTACATAACTTACG
GTAAATGGCCCGCCTGGCTGACCGCCCAACGACCCCCGCCCATTGACGTCAATAATGACGTATGTTCCCA
TAGTAACGCCAATAGGGACTTTCCATTGACGTCAATGGGTGGAGTATTTACGGTAAACTGCCCACTTGGC
AGTACATCAAGTGTATCATATGCCAAGTACGCCCCCTATTGACGTCAATGACGGTAAATGGCCCGCCTGG
CATTATGCCCAGTACATGACCTTATGGGACTTTCCTACTTGGCAGTACATCTACGTATTAGTCATCGCTA
TTACCATGGTGATGCGGTTTTGGCAGTACATCAATGGGCGTGGATAGCGGTTTGACTCACGGGGATTTCC
AAGTCTCCACCCCATTGACGTCAATGGGAGTTTGTTTTGGCACCAAAATCAACGGGACTTTCCAAAATGT
CGTAACAACTCCGCCCCATTGACGCAAATGGGCGGTAGGCGTGTACGGTGGGAGGTCTATATAAGCAGCG
CGTTTTGCCTGTACTGGGTCTCTCTGGTTAGACCAGATCTGAGCCTGGGAGCTCTCTGGCTAACTAGGGA
ACCCACTGCTTAAGCCTCAATAAAGCTTGCCTTGAGTGCTTCAAGTAGTGTGTGCCCGTCTGTTGTGTGA
CTCTGGTAACTAGAGATCCCTCAGACCCTTTTAGTCAGTGTGGAAAATCTCTAGCAGTGGCGCCCGAACA
GGGACTTGAAAGCGAAAGGGAAACCAGAGGAGCTCTCTCGACGCAGGACTCGGCTTGCTGAAGCGCGCAC
GGCAAGAGGCGAGGGGCGGCGACTGGTGAGTACGCCAAAAATTTTGACTAGCGGAGGCTAGAAGGAGAGA
GATGGGTGCGAGAGCGTCAGTATTAAGCGGGGGAGAATTAGATCGCGATGGGAAAAAATTCGGTTAAGGC
CAGGGGGAAAGAAAAAATATAAATTAAAACATATAGTATGGGCAAGCAGGGAGCTAGAACGATTCGCAGT
TAATCCTGGCCTGTTAGAAACATCAGAAGGCTGTAGACAAATACTGGGACAGCTACAACCATCCCTTCAG
ACAGGATCAGAAGAACTTAGATCATTATATAATACAGTAGCAACCCTCTATTGTGTGCATCAAAGGATAG
AGATAAAAGACACCAAGGAAGCTTTAGACAAGATAGAGGAAGAGCAAAACAAAAGTAAGACCACCGCACA
GCAAGGGCCGCTGATCTTCAGACCTGGAGGAGGAGATATGAGGGACAATTGGAGAAGTGAATTATATAAA
TATAAAGTAGTAAAAATTGAACCATTAGGAGTAGCACCCACCAAGGCAAAGAGAAGAGTGGTGCAGAGAG
AAAAAAGAGCAGTGGGAATAGGAGCTTTGTTCCTTGGGTTCTTGGGAGCAGCAGGAAGCACTATGGGCGC
AGCGTCAATGACGCTGACGGTACAGGCCAGACAATTATTGTCTGGTATAGTGCAGCAGCAGAACAATTTG
CTGAGGGCTATTGAGGCGCAACAGCATCTGTTGCAACTCACAGTCTGGGGCATCAAGCAGCTCCAGGCAA
GAATCCTGGCTGTGGAAAGATACCTAAAGGATCAACAGCTCCTGGGGATTTGGGGTTGCTCTGGAAAACT
CATTTGCACCACTGCTGTGCCTTGGAATGCTAGTTGGAGTAATAAATCTCTGGAACAGATTTGGAATCAC
ACGACCTGGATGGAGTGGGACAGAGAAATTAACAATTACACAAGCTTAATACACTCCTTAATTGAAGAAT
CGCAAAACCAGCAAGAAAAGAATGAACAAGAATTATTGGAATTAGATAAATGGGCAAGTTTGTGGAATTG
GTTTAACATAACAAATTGGCTGTGGTATATAAAATTATTCATAATGATAGTAGGAGGCTTGGTAGGTTTA
AGAATAGTTTTTGCTGTACTTTCTATAGTGAATAGAGTTAGGCAGGGATATTCACCATTATCGTTTCAGA
CCCACCTCCCAACCCCGAGGGGACCCGACAGGCCCGAAGGAATAGAAGAAGAAGGTGGAGAGAGAGACAG
AGACAGATCCATTCGATTAGTGAACGGATCTACAAATGGCAGTATTCATCCACAATTTTAAAAGAAAAGG
GGGGATTGGGGGGTACAGTGCAGGGGAAAGAATAGTAGACATAATAGCAACAGACATACAAACTAAAGAA
TTACAAAAACAAATTACAAAAATTCAAAATTTTCGGGTTTATTACAGGGACAGCAGAAATTCACTTTGAA
TTAATTCAAGCTTCGTGAGGCTCCGGTGCCCGTCAGTGGGCAGAGCGCACATCGCCCACAGTCCCCGAGA
AGTTGGGGGGAGGGGTCGGCAATTGAACCGGTGCCTAGAGAAGGTGGCGCGGGGTAAACTGGGAAAGTGA
TGTCGTGTACTGGCTCCGCCTTTTTCCCGAGGGTGGGGGAGAACCGTATATAAGTGCAGTAGTCGCCGTG
AACGTTCTTTTTCGCAACGGGTTTGCCGCCAGAACACAGGTAAGTGCCGTGTGTGGTTCCCGCGGGCCTG
GCCTCTTTACGGGTTATGGCCCTTGCGTGCCTTGAATTACTTCCACCTGGCTCCAGTACGTGATTCTTGA
TCCCGAGCTGGAGCCAGGGGCGGGCCTTGCGCTTTAGGAGCCCCTTCGCCTCGTGCTTGAGTTGAGGCCT
GGCCTGGGCGCTGGGGCCGCCGCGTGCGAATCTGGTGGCACCTTCGCGCCTGTCTCGCTGCTTTCGATAA
GTCTCTAGCCATTTAAAATTTTTGATGACCTGCTGCGACGCTTTTTTTCTGGCAAGATAGTCTTGTAAAT
GCGGGCCAGGATCTGCACACTGGTATTTCGGTTTTTGGGGCCGCGGGCGGCGACGGGGCCCGTGCGTCCC
AGCGCACATGTTCGGCGAGGCGGGGCCTGCGAGCGCGGCCACCGAGAATCGGACGGGGGTAGTCTCAAGC
TGGCCGGCCTGCTCTGGTGCCTGGCCTCGCGCCGCCGTGTATCGCCCCGCCCTGGGCGGCAAGGCTGGCC
CGGTCGGCACCAGTTGCGTGAGCGGAAAGATGGCCGCTTCCCGGCCCTGCTCCAGGGGGCTCAAAATGGA
GGACGCGGCGCTCGGGAGAGCGGGCGGGTGAGTCACCCACACAAAGGAAAGGGGCCTTTCCGTCCTCAGC
CGTCGCTTCATGTGACTCCACGGAGTACCGGGCGCCGTCCAGGCACCTCGATTAGTTCTGGAGCTTTTGG
AGTACGTCGTCTTTAGGTTGGGGGGAGGGGTTTTATGCGATGGAGTTTCCCCACACTGAGTGGGTGGAGA
CTGAAGTTAGGCCAGCTTGGCACTTGATGTAATTCTCCTTGGAATTTGCCCTTTTTGAGTTTGGATCTTG
GTTCATTCTCAAGCCTCAGACAGTGGTTCAAAGTTTTTTTCTTCCATTTCAGGTGTCGTGAACACGCTAC
CGGTCCGAATTGGCCACCATGGTGAGCAAGGGCGAGGAGGATAACATGGCCTCTCTCCCAGCGACACATG
AGTTACACATCTTTGGCTCCATCAACGGTGTGGACTTTGACATGGTGGGTCAGGGCACCGGCAATCCAAA
TGATGGTTATGAGGAGTTAAACCTGAAGTCCACCAAGGGTGACCTCCAGTTCTCCCCCTGGATTCTGGTC
CCTCATATCGGGTATGGCTTCCATCAGTACCTGCCCTACCCTGACGGGATGTCGCCTTTCCAGGCCGCCA
TGGTAGATGGCTCCGGCTACCAAGTCCATCGCACAATGCAGTTTGAAGATGGTGCCTCCCTTACTGTTAA
CTACCGCTACACCTACGAGGGAAGCCACATCAAAGGAGAGGCCCAGGTGAAGGGGACTGGTTTCCCTGCT
GACGGTCCTGTGATGACCAACTCGCTGACCGCTGCGGACTGGTGCAGGTCGAAGAAGACTTACCCCAACG
ACAAAACCATCATCAGTACCTTTAAGTGGAGTTACACCACTGGAAATGGCAAGCGCTACCGGAGCACTGC
GCGGACCACCTACACCTTTGCCAAGCCAATGGCGGCTAACTATCTGAAGAACCAGCCGATGTACGTGTTC
CGTAAGACGGAGCTCAAGCACTCCAAGACCGAGCTCAACTTCAAGGAGTGGCAAAAGGCCTTTACCGATG
TGATGGGCATGGACGAGCTCTACAAGTCTGGGTCCGCAGCCAGTAGCGCCGGAAGTATGATCAGTCTGAT
TGCGGCGTTAGCGGTAGATCGCGTTATCGGCATGGAAAACGCCATGCCGTGGAACCTGCCTGCCGATCTC
GCCTGGTTTAAACGCAACACCTTAAATAAACCCGTGATTATGGGCCGCCATACCTGGGAATCAATCGGTC
GTCCGTTGCCAGGACGCAAAAATATTATCCTCAGCAGTCAACCGGGTACGGACAAAAAAAAGAAAAAGAA
AGATCGCGTAACGTGGGTGAAGTCGGTGGATGAAGCCATCGCGGCGTGTGGTGACGTACCAGAAATCATG
GTGATTGGCGGCGGTCGCGTTTATGAACAGTTCTTGCCAAAAGCGCAAAAACTGTATCTGACGCATATCG
ACGCAGAAGTGGAAGGCGACACCCATTTCCCGGATTACGAGCCGGATGACTGGGAATCGGTATTCAGCGA
ATTCCACGATGCTGATGCGCAGAACTCTCACAGCTATTGCTTTGAGATTCTGGAGCGGCGGCTGTACAAG
TAAAGCGGCCGCGGCTCTAGAGGATCCGTTAACTAACTTAAGCTAGCAACGGTTTCCCTCTAGCGGGATC
AATTCCGCCCCCCCCCCCTAACGTTACTGGCCGAAGCCGCTTGGAATAAGGCCGGTGTGCGTTTGTCTAT
ATGTTATTTTCCACCATATTGCCGTCTTTTGGCAATGTGAGGGCCCGGAAACCTGGCCCTGTCTTCTTGA
CGAGCATTCCTAGGGGTCTTTCCCCTCTCGCCAAAGGAATGCAAGGTCTGTTGAATGTCGTGAAGGAAGC
AGTTCCTCTGGAAGCTTCTTGAAGACAAACAACGTCTGTAGCGACCCTTTGCAGGCAGCGGAACCCCCCA
CCTGGCGACAGGTGCCTCTGCGGCCAAAAGCCACGTGTATAAGATACACCTGCAAAGGCGGCACAACCCC
AGTGCCACGTTGTGAGTTGGATAGTTGTGGAAAGAGTCAAATGGCTCTCCTCAAGCGTATTCAACAAGGG
GCTGAAGGATGCCCAGAAGGTACCCCATTGTATGGGATCTGATCTGGGGCCTCGGTGCACATGCTTTACA
TGTGTTTAGTCGAGGTTAAAAAAACGTCTAGGCCCCCCGAACCACGGGGACGTGGTTTTCCTTTGAAAAA
CACGATAATACCATGACCGAGTACAAGCCCACGGTGCGCCTCGCCACCCGCGACGACGTCCCCAGGGCCG
TACGCACCCTCGCCGCCGCGTTCGCCGACTACCCCGCCACGCGCCACACCGTCGATCCGGACCGCCACAT
CGAGCGGGTCACCGAGCTGCAAGAACTCTTCCTCACGCGCGTCGGGCTCGACATCGGCAAGGTGTGGGTC
GCGGACGACGGCGCCGCGGTGGCGGTCTGGACCACGCCGGAGAGCGTCGAAGCGGGGGCGGTGTTCGCCG
AGATCGGCCCGCGCATGGCCGAGTTGAGCGGTTCCCGGCTGGCCGCGCAGCAACAGATGGAAGGCCTCCT
GGCGCCGCACCGGCCCAAGGAGCCCGCGTGGTTCCTGGCCACCGTCGGCGTCTCGCCCGACCACCAGGGC
AAGGGTCTGGGCAGCGCCGTCGTGCTCCCCGGAGTGGAGGCGGCCGAGCGCGCCGGGGTGCCCGCCTTCC
TGGAGACCTCCGCGCCCCGCAACCTCCCCTTCTACGAGCGGCTCGGCTTCACCGTCACCGCCGACGTCGA
GGTGCCCGAAGGACCGCGCACCTGGTGCATGACCCGCAAGCCCGGTGCCTGACTAGAGTTAACATCGAGG
GATCAAGCTTATCGATAATCAACCTCTGGATTACAAAATTTGTGAAAGATTGACTGGTATTCTTAACTAT
GTTGCTCCTTTTACGCTATGTGGATACGCTGCTTTAATGCCTTTGTATCATGCTATTGCTTCCCGTATGG
CTTTCATTTTCTCCTCCTTGTATAAATCCTGGTTGCTGTCTCTTTATGAGGAGTTGTGGCCCGTTGTCAG
GCAACGTGGCGTGGTGTGCACTGTGTTTGCTGACGCAACCCCCACTGGTTGGGGCATTGCCACCACCTGT
CAGCTCCTTTCCGGGACTTTCGCTTTCCCCCTCCCTATTGCCACGGCGGAACTCATCGCCGCCTGCCTTG
CCCGCTGCTGGACAGGGGCTCGGCTGTTGGGCACTGACAATTCCGTGGTGTTGTCGGGGAAGCTGACGTC
CTTTCCATGGCTGCTCGCCTGTGTTGCCACCTGGATTCTGCGCGGGACGTCCTTCTGCTACGTCCCTTCG
GCCCTCAATCCAGCGGACCTTCCTTCCCGCGGCCTGCTGCCGGCTCTGCGGCCTCTTCCGCGTCTTCGCC
TTCGCCCTCAGACGAGTCGGATCTCCCTTTGGGCCGCCTCCCCGCATCGATACCGTCGAGACCTAGAAAA
ACATGGAGCAATCACAAGTAGCAATACAGCAGCTACCAATGCTGATTGTGCCTGGCTAGAAGCACAAGAG
GAGGAGGAGGTGGGTTTTCCAGTCACACCTCAGGTACCTTTAAGACCAATGACTTACAAGGCAGCTGTAG
ATCTTAGCCACTTTTTAAAAGAAAAGGGGGGACTGGAAGGGCTAATTCACTCCCAACGAAGACAAGATAT
CCTTGATCTGTGGATCTACCACACACAAGGCTACTTCCCTGATTGGCAGAACTACACACCAGGGCCAGGG
ATCAGATATCCACTGACCTTTGGATGGTGCTACAAGCTAGTACCAGTTGAGCAAGAGAAGGTAGAAGAAG
CCAATGAAGGAGAGAACACCCGCTTGTTACACCCTGTGAGCCTGCATGGGATGGATGACCCGGAGAGAGA
AGTATTAGAGTGGAGGTTTGACAGCCGCCTAGCATTTCATCACATGGCCCGAGAGCTGCATCCGGACTGT
ACTGGGTCTCTCTGGTTAGACCAGATCTGAGCCTGGGAGCTCTCTGGCTAACTAGGGAACCCACTGCTTA
AGCCTCAATAAAGCTTGCCTTGAGTGCTTCAAGTAGTGTGTGCCCGTCTGTTGTGTGACTCTGGTAACTA
GAGATCCCTCAGACCCTTTTAGTCAGTGTGGAAAATCTCTAGCAGGGCCCGTTTAAACCCGCTGATCAGC
CTCGACTGTGCCTTCTAGTTGCCAGCCATCTGTTGTTTGCCCCTCCCCCGTGCCTTCCTTGACCCTGGAA
GGTGCCACTCCCACTGTCCTTTCCTAATAAAATGAGGAAATTGCATCGCATTGTCTGAGTAGGTGTCATT
CTATTCTGGGGGGTGGGGTGGGGCAGGACAGCAAGGGGGAGGATTGGGAAGACAATAGCAGGCATGCTGG
GGATGCGGTGGGCTCTATGGCTTCTGAGGCGGAAAGAACCAGCTGGGGCTCTAGGGGGTATCCCC
[124 nt withheld, positions 11196-11319]
C
[91 nt withheld, positions 11321-11411]
A
[49 nt withheld, positions 11413-11461]
CCTTTGACGTTGGAGTCCACGTTCTTT
[37 nt withheld, positions 11489-11525]
ACCCTATCTCGGTCTATTCTTTTGATTTATAAGGGATTTTGCCGATTTCGGCCTATTGGTTAAAAAATGA
GCT
Features (pLannotate 1.2.2; 32 found; start..end, strand, type, name):
     40..369     +  promoter       SV40 promoter: SV40 enhancer and early promoter
    417..464     +  promoter       EM7 promoter: synthetic bacterial promoter&nbsp
    483..857     +  CDS            BleoR: antibiotic-binding protein; Sh ble from Streptoalloteichus hindustanus; confers resistance to bleomycin, phleomycin, and Zeocin™
    867..992     +  CDS            ble (fragment): BLE_KLEPN - Experimental evidence at protein level: Swiss-Prot protein existence level 1. Binding protein with a strong affinity to the bleomycin family of antibiotics. Binds to CL990; an antimitotic-antibiotic compound. From Klebsiella pneumoniae.
    987..1108    +  polyA_signal   SV40 poly(A) signal: SV40 polyadenylation signal
   1179..1201    -  protein_bind   lac operator (fragment): The lac repressor binds to the lac operator to inhibit transcription in E. coli. This inhibition can be relieved by adding lactose or isopropyl-β-D-thiogalactopyranoside (IPTG). lac repressor encoded by lacI
   1205..1235    -  promoter       lac promoter: promoter for the E. coli lac operon
   1250..1271    -  protein_bind   CAP binding site: CAP binding activates transcription in the presence of cAMP. E. coli catabolite activator protein
   1284..1376    -  CDS            lacI (fragment): lac repressor; lacI; The lac repressor binds to the lac operator to inhibit transcription in E. coli. This inhibition can be relieved by adding lactose or isopropyl-β-D-thiogalactopyranoside (IPTG).
   1559..2147    -  rep_origin     ori: high-copy-number ColE1/pMB1/pBR322/pUC origin of replication
   2318..3178    -  CDS            AmpR: β-lactamase; bla; confers resistance to ampicillin, carbenicillin, and related antibiotics
   3179..3283    -  promoter       AmpR promoter: bla
   3342..3394    -  misc_feature   bom (fragment): basis of mobility region from pBR322
   3549..3928    +  enhancer       CMV enhancer: human cytomegalovirus immediate early enhancer
   3929..4128    +  promoter       CMV promoter: human cytomegalovirus (CMV) immediate early promoter
   4146..4326    +  LTR            5' LTR (truncated): truncated 5' long terminal repeat (LTR) from HIV-1
   4373..4498    +  misc_feature   HIV-1 Ψ: packaging signal of human immunodeficiency virus type 1
   4482..4820    +  CDS            HIV-1 gag (fragment): gag protein from human immunodeficiency virus 1; gag
   4990..5223    +  misc_feature   RRE: The Rev response element (RRE) of HIV-1 allows for Rev-dependent mRNA export from the nucleus to the cytoplasm.
   5600..5700    +  CDS            Rev (fragment): human immunodeficiency virus 1 (HIV-1) Rev protein; rev; enhances nuclear export of unspliced and incompletely spliced viral mRNAs
   5726..5843    +  misc_feature   cPPT/CTS: central polypurine tract and central termination sequence of HIV-1
   5899..7061    +  promoter       EF-1α promoter: strong constitutive promoter for human elongation factor EF-1α
   7089..7796    +  CDS            mNeonGreen: mNeonGreen is a basic (constitutively fluorescent) green/yellow fluorescent protein published in 2013, derived from Branchiostoma lanceolatum. It is reported to be a very rapidly-maturing monomer with moderate acid sensitivity.
   7827..8321    +  CDS            ecDHFR: E. coli dihydrofolate reductase; folA
   8409..8970    +  misc_feature   IRES: internal ribosome entry site (IRES) of the encephalomyocarditis virus (EMCV)
   8973..9572    +  CDS            PuroR: puromycin N-acetyltransferase; pac from Streptomyces alboniger; confers resistance to puromycin
   9607..10195   +  misc_feature   WPRE: woodchuck hepatitis virus posttranscriptional regulatory element
  10120..10707   +  CDS            nef: NEF_HV112 - Experimental evidence at protein level: Swiss-Prot protein existence level 1. Extracellular Nef protein targets CD4(+) T-lymphocytes for apoptosis by interacting with CXCR4 surface receptors. From Human immunodeficiency virus type 1 group M subtype B (isolate PCV12) (HIV-1).
  10714..10894   +  LTR            5' LTR (truncated): truncated 5' long terminal repeat (LTR) from HIV-1
  10926..11150   +  polyA_signal   bGH poly(A) signal: bovine growth hormone polyadenylation signal
  11154..11175   +  promoter       SV40 promoter (fragment): SV40 enhancer and early promoter
  11196..26      +  rep_origin     f1 ori (across the origin) (sequence partly withheld): f1 bacteriophage origin of replication; arrow indicates direction of (+) strand synthesis
