[The description below was written by a language model from this plasmid's Addgene catalogue record and pLannotate feature annotations shown in this document.]
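Description:
pCSIIpuro-mNG-eDHFR(69K6) is an HIV-1-based lentiviral transfer plasmid for mammalian expression, built on the pCSII-EF-MCS backbone. It is maintained in E. coli through a ColE1/pUC-type origin and an ampicillin resistance gene; the catalogue lists it as low copy and grown in a recombination-deficient strain, which is usual for LTR-containing vectors. The backbone also carries an f1 origin and an SV40/EM7-driven bleomycin/Zeocin resistance cassette that lies outside the viral genome.

The viral genome is transcribed from a CMV enhancer/promoter fused to a truncated 5' LTR. This is followed by the Ψ packaging signal with a gag fragment, the RRE for Rev-dependent nuclear export, and the cPPT/CTS element, which aids nuclear import. The genome ends in a second truncated LTR, annotated next to nef-derived sequence, and a bGH polyadenylation signal.

Within this frame, the human EF-1α promoter drives a synthetic fusion of the green fluorescent protein mNeonGreen to E. coli dihydrofolate reductase in the variant designated 69K6; the record does not say what that modification is. An EMCV IRES downstream of the fusion allows translation of puromycin N-acetyltransferase from the same transcript, so puromycin selection enriches for cells expressing the fusion. A WPRE enhances transcript stability and expression.

The construct belongs to a chemogenetic system for controlling plasma membrane signalling. The depositor notes that a trimethoprim-derived compound, mDcTMP, is used to control protein translocation, presumably by binding the eDHFR tag, and the mNeonGreen moiety makes relocalisation visible by fluorescence. The plasmid can be used for transfection or for producing lentivirus to generate stable, puromycin-selected cell lines.
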