Addgene plasmid #178853: pCSIIpuro-mNG-eDHFR(69K6)
Purpose: Mammalian expression of mNeonGreen-eDHFR(69K6)
Depositing lab: Shinya Tsukiji. Depositing organization: Nagoya Institute of Technology. Publication: A chemogenetic platform for controlling plasma membrane signaling and synthetic signal oscillation. Suzuki S, Nakamura A, Hatano Y, Yoshikawa M, Yoshii T, Sawada S, Atsuta-Tsunoda K, Aoki K, Tsukiji S. Cell Chem Biol. 2022 Sep 15;29(9):1446-1464.e10. doi: 10.1016/j.chembiol.2022.06.005. Epub 2022 Jul 13. PubMed 35835118.
Backbone
  Vector backbone: pCSII-EF-MCS
  Backbone manufacturer: Dr. Hiroyuki Miyoshi (RIKEN, Japan)
  Backbone size w/o insert (bp): 10345
  Vector type: Mammalian Expression, Lentiviral
  Selectable markers: Puromycin
Growth in bacteria
  Bacterial resistance: Ampicillin, 100 μg/mL
  Growth temperature: 37°C
  Growth strain: NEB Stable
  Copy number: Low Copy
Gene/Insert
  Gene/Insert name: mNeonGreen-eDHFR(69K6)
  Species: Synthetic
  Insert size (bp): 1259
  Promoter: EF1-alpha
  Cloning method: Restriction Enzyme; 5′ cloning site EcoRI (destroyed during cloning); 3′ cloning site NotI (not destroyed)
Terms and licenses: Academic/Nonprofit Terms; Industry Terms: Not Available to Industry
Depositor comments: The chemical mDcTMP, to control protein translocation, can be obtained from Funakoshi Co., Ltd. https://www.funakoshi.co.jp/exports_contents/95015. Please visit https://www.biorxiv.org/content/10.1101/2021.03.16.435568v1 for bioRxiv preprint.
How to cite: pCSIIpuro-mNG-eDHFR(69K6) was a gift from Shinya Tsukiji (Addgene plasmid # 178853 ; http://n2t.net/addgene:178853 ; RRID:Addgene_178853)
